>Addgene plasmid #237054 | LgBiT-CHMP4B Fusion Vector | addgene full sequence | sequence record 471907 | Addgene NGS Result
AAGACGCGTGACGTCGGCAGTGAAAAAAATGCTTTATTTGTGAAATTTGTGATGCTATTGCTTTATTTGT
AACCATTATAAGCTGCAATAAACAAGTTAACAACAACAATTGCATTCATTTTATGTTTCAGGTTCAGGGG
GAGGTGTGGGAGGTTTTTTAAAGCAAGTAAAACCTCTACAAATGTGGTATGGCTGATTATGATCCGCGGC
CGCAATACGTCGACGTTATCAGCTGACTTCGTACGAGAGCCTAGGTGTTTCCCCAAGGGGTTATGCTAGT
TATTGCTCAGCGGTGGCAGCAGCCAACTCAGCTTCCTTTCGGGCTTTGTTAGCAGCCGGATCAGCTTGCA
TGCCTGCAGGTCGACTCTAGAGGATCCCCGGGTACCGAGCCCGAATTCGTTTAAACCATGGATCCAGCCC
AGTTCTCCAATTCCTTCATGTCGTCGTCCTCCTCTTCTTTCTTCTTGGCGGGTTTTGATGGTAGGGCTAT
AGAGGGAACATTTGGTAGAGGGACTGTTTCGGGTCCACTGATTTCCAGCAAATTCTTGTCTAGTTCCTCC
TGTTCTAGTTCTTCTAATTCCGCCATGAGCTCATCCTCGTCAAACTCTTCTCCAAACCCTACAGGTTTCG
AAATTGCTGTTGAAATCTCCTCTGCAAGTTCTTGCTGGTCAGCAATGTCCTGCATTAACTCATCAACTTT
ATCGATGTCCATGTTGTCATGGGCCGCCTTCATGGCCTTGGCGGCATAGCCCATGTTCTTGAGCACCTCG
GTGTTGGTGTTGGCATTCTCCAGGGCCTCCCGCTGGAACTCGATGGTTGATAATGTGCCGTCGATCTGCG
CCAGCTGCTTCTCATACCTCTTCTTACGCTTCAGTGCCTGGAGGGCCGCGCGCTTGTTTTTGGTGCCGTG
CTTCTTGGCGGCCGTCAGCTCCTGCTCGATTTTCTTCTCCAGGAACTCCTGTTTCTTGCTTAACATCTCT
TCCGTGTCCCGCAGCCGCTGGATGGCCTCCTGGGGGGTCGGGCCGCCCTTGCCGGCCTTACCCCCTCCAG
CCCCGAACAGCTTCCCGAACACCGACATGGCGATCGCACCGCTCGAGCCTCCACCTCCGCTCCCGCCACC
ACCGGAGCTCCCACTGTTGATGGTTACTCGGAACAGCATGGAGCCGTCGGGGGTGATCAGGCGCTCGTCG
ATAATTTTGTTGCCGTTCCACAGGGTCCCTGTTACAGTGATCTTTTTGCCGTCGAACACGGCGATGCCTT
CATACGGCCGTCCGAAATAGTTCAGCATGTTCGGCGTAACCCCGTCGATTACCAGTGTGCCATAGGGCAG
GATCACCTTAAAGTGATGATCATCCACAGGGTACACCACCTTAAACACCTCTTCGATCTGGGCCATTTGG
TCGGCGCTCAGACCTTCATACGGGATGATGACATGGATGTCGATCTTCAGGGCATTTTCACCGCTCCGGA
CAATCCTTTGGATCGGAGTTACGGACACGGCGAGATTCTGCAGCAAACTGGACACACCTCCCTGTTCAAG
GACTTGGTCCAGGTTGTAGGCGGCTGTCTGTTCCCAGTCCCCAACGAAATCTTCGAGTGTGAAGACCATG
GTGAGCGCTAGCTGCAAAAAGAACAAGTAGCTTGTATTCTATAGTGTCACCTAAATGGGCGATCTGACGG
TTCACTAAACCAGCTCTGCTTATATAGGCCTCCCTGGCGCGCCACTAGTTATTAATAGTAATCAATTACG
GGGTCATTAGTTCATAGCCCATATATGGAGTTCCGCGTTACATAACTTACGGTAAATGGCCCGCCTGGCT
GACCGCCCAACGACCCCCGCCCATTGACGTCAATAATGACGTATGTTCCCATAGTAACGCCAATAGGGAC
TTTCCATTGACGTCAATGGGTGGAGTATTTACGGTAAACTGCCCACTTGGCAGTACATCAAGTGTATCAT
ATGCCAAGTCCGCCCCCTATTGACGTCAATGACGGTAAATGGCCCGCCTGGCATTATGCCCAGTACATGA
CCTTACGGGACTTTCCTACTTGGCAGTACATCTACGTATTAGTCATCGCTATTACCATGGTGATGCGGTT
TTGGCAGTACACCAATGGGCGTGGATAGCGGTTTGACTCACGGGGATTTCCAAGTCTCCACCCCATTGAC
GTCAATGGGAGTTTGTTTTGGCACCAAAATCAACGGGACTTTCCAAAATGTCGTAATAACCCCGCCCCGT
TGACGCAAATGGGCGGTAGGCGTGTACGGTGGGAGGTCAAATCGAATTCTAATACTGTTGACAATTAATC
ATCGGCATAGTATATCGGCATAGTATAATACGACAAGGTGAGGAACTAAACCCAGGAGGCAGATCATGAT
TGAACAAGATGGATTGCACGCAGGTTCTCCGGCCGCTTGGGTGGAGAGGCTATTCGGCTATGACTGGGCA
CAACAGACAATCGGCTGCTCTGATGCCGCCGTGTTCCGGCTGTCAGCGCAGGGGCGCCCGGTTCTTTTTG
TCAAGACCGACCTGTCCGGTGCCCTGAATGAACTGCAGGACGAGGCAGCGCGGCTATCGTGGCTGGCCAC
GACGGGCGTTCCTTGCGCAGCTGTGCTCGACGTTGTCACTGAAGCGGGAAGGGACTGGCTGCTATTGGGC
GAAGTGCCGGGGCAGGATCTCCTGTCATCTCACCTTGCTCCTGCCGAGAAAGTATCCATCATGGCTGATG
CAATGCGGCGGCTGCATACGCTTGATCCGGCTACCTGCCCATTCGACCACCAAGCGAAACATCGCATCGA
GCGAGCACGTACTCGGATGGAAGCCGGTCTTGTCGATCAGGATGATCTGGACGAAGAGCATCAGGGGCTC
GCGCCAGCCGAACTGTTCGCCAGGCTCAAGGCGCGCATGCCCGACGGCGAGGATCTCGTCGTGACCCATG
GCGATGCCTGCTTGCCGAATATCATGGTGGAAAATGGCCGCTTTTCTGGATTCATCGACTGTGGCCGGCT
GGGTGTGGCGGACCGCTATCAGGACATAGCGTTGGCTACCCGTGATATTGCTGAAGAGCTTGGCGGCGAA
TGGGCTGACCGCTTCCTCGTGCTTTACGGTATCGCCGCTCCCGATTCGCAGCGCATCGCCTTCTATCGCC
TTCTTGACGAGTTCTTCTGATTCGAAATGACCGACCAAGCGACGCCCAACCGGTATCAGCTCACTCAAAG
GCGGTAATACGGTTATCCACAGAATCAGGGGATAACGCAGGAAAGAACATGTGAGCAAAAGGCCAGCAAA
AGGCCAGGAACCGTAAAAAGGCCGCGTTGCTGGCGTTTTTCCATAGGCTCCGCCCCCCTGACGAGCATCA
CAAAAATCGACGCTCAAGTCAGAGGTGGCGAAACCCGACAGGACTATAAAGATACCAGGCGTTTCCCCCT
GGAAGCTCCCTCGTGCGCTCTCCTGTTCCGACCCTGCCGCTTACCGGATACCTGTCCGCCTTTCTCCCTT
CGGGAAGCGTGGCGCTTTCTCATAGCTCACGCTGTAGGTATCTCAGTTCGGTGTAGGTCGTTCGCTCCAA
GCTGGGCTGTGTGCACGAACCCCCCGTTCAGCCCGACCGCTGCGCCTTATCCGGTAACTATCGTCTTGAG
TCCAACCCGGTAAGACACGACTTATCGCCACTGGCAGCAGCCACTGGTAACAGGATTAGCAGAGCGAGGT
ATGTAGGCGGTGCTACAGAGTTCTTGAAGTGGTGGCCTAACTACGGCTACACTAGAAGGACAGTATTTGG
TATCTGCGCTCTGCTGAAGCCAGTTACCTTCGGAAAAAGAGTTGGTAGCTCTTGATCCGGCAAACAAACC
ACCGCTGGTAGCGGTGGTTTTTTTGTTTGCAAGCAGCAGATTACGCGCAGAAAAAAAGGATTTCAAGAAG
ATCCTTTGATCTTTTCTACGGGGTCTGACGCTCAGTGGAACGAAAACTCACGTTAAGGGATTTTGGTCAT
GAGATTATCAAAAAGGATCTTCACCTAGATCCTTTTATAGTCCGGAATCGTCACACAAAAAACCAACACA
CAGATGTAATGAAAATAAAGATATTTTATTGCGGCCATCGTGATGGCTAGAGTCTAAACTCGACCTACCT
CCTTAGCGCGCGGTCGTGTACTGGGCCGGCGGTTGCCGCTGTCGGCCAGCACCTCGACGCAGCCGTCGGT
CCATACGGCTGCGCTCCGGCGAGCGATTTGTGTGCGACCGACGGTGCCGGCCCCGCTGCGGACGATGGCA
TCGCAGCGGCCTTGAGCCCAGGCAGCATCGTCGAAGTTGCCGTCCACGAGGCTCTGGTAGAGCTGATCCA
GGCCGATGCGCAGCATGTAGGCTCGCAGACGAGGGCTGCCGGCCAGCTCGGGATGCCGGCGCTCGAAGTA
GCGAGTCTGCTGCTCCATGCAAGCCAGCCAGGGCCGCCAGAAGAAGATGTTGGCCACCTCGTACTGACTG
TCCCCGAACATAGCTTCGGACCAGTCGATTACGGCGGTGATGCGGCCGTTGTCGGTCAGGACGTTGTTGC
TGCCGAAGTCGGCATGGACGAGGTGGCGCACCTCGGGACAGTCTTCGGCCCACAGCATCAGTTCGTCCAG
GGCTTGAGCTACGCTGGCGGACACGGTGTCGTCCATCACGGTCTGCCAGTGGTAGACATGGGGATCAGCA
ATGGCGCAAATGAAATCCCGCCAGGTTGTGTACTGGCCGATGCCTTGGGGCCCGAATGGGCCGAAGCCGC
TGGTTTGACTGAGGTCGGCGGCGGCAATAGCATCCATAGCTTCGGCGACAGGCTGTAACACAGCAGGCAG
CTCTGTTTCGGGGAGGTCTTGGAGAGTAACGCCTTGGGCGCGTCTACTGATGCAGTATGTCAGGCTCTCG
CTGAACTCGCCGATGTCCAACACTTCGGGGATGGGTAGTGCAGCGCTGGCGAAGTGGCGGTACACGTAGC
GGTCTTTGTAGAAGCCATCAGCGCAGCTATTCACCCGCAGTACATAGCCGCGTCCGCCGACATCGAAGCT
GAAGGCTCGGCTCTCTTCGCCCTCCGACAACTGCATCAGGTCGCTCACACTGTCGAACTTCTCGATGAGA
AATTTTTCAACGCTGGTAGCGGTGAGTTCGGGCTTCTTCATGGTGGCGCTAGTGTCAGAAGAATCGAGCT
TTTTGCAAAAGCCTAGGCCTCCAAAAAAGCCTCCTCACTACTTCTGGAATAGCTCAGAGGCCGAGGCGGC
CTCGGCCTCTGCATAAATAAAAAAAATTAGTCAGCCATGGGGCGGAGAATGGGCGGAACTGGGCGGAGTT
AGGGGCGGGATGGGCGGAGTTAGGGGCGGGACTATGGTTGCTGACTAATTGAGATGCATGCTTTGCATAC
TTCTGCCTGCTGGGGAGCCTGGGGACTTTCCACACCTGGTTGCTGACTAATTGAGATGCATGCTTTGCAT
ACTTCTGCCTGCTGGGGAGCCTGGGGACTTTCCACACCCTAACTGACACACATTCCACAGCTGGTTCTTT
CCGCCTCAGAAGGTACCTAACCAAGTTCCTCTTTCAGAGGTTATTTCAGGCCATGGTGCTGCGC
Features (pLannotate 1.2.2; 17 found; start..end, strand, type, name):
     17..98      -  polyA_signal   SV40 poly(A) signal: SV40 polyadenylation signal
    121..204     -  CDS            large T antigen (fragment): large T antigen from SV40 (simian virus 40)
    261..279     -  terminator     T7 terminator (fragment): transcription terminator for bacteriophage T7 RNA polymerase
    287..336     -  CDS            SET1 (fragment): solubility-enhancement tag derived from T7 phage gene 10B
    343..398     -  misc_feature   MCS: pUC18/19 multiple cloning site
    407..1078    -  CDS            CHMP4B: CHM4B_HUMAN - Also known as C20orf178, SHAX1. Experimental evidence at protein level: Swiss-Prot protein existence level 1. (Microbial infection) The ESCRT machinery also functions in topologically equivalent membrane fission events, such as the budding of enveloped viruses (HIV-1 and other lentiviruses). Via its interaction with PDCD6IP involved in HIV-1 p6- and p9-dependent virus release. From Homo sapiens (Human).
   1136..1609    -  CDS            Nluc (fragment): NanoLuc® luciferase human codon-optimized
   1648..1666    -  promoter       SP6 promoter: promoter for bacteriophage SP6 RNA polymerase
   1692..1714    -  promoter       minimal CMV promoter (fragment): human cytomegalovirus (CMV) immediate early promoter
   1724..2089    +  enhancer       CMV enhancer: human cytomegalovirus immediate early enhancer
   2091..2278    +  promoter       CMV promoter (fragment): human cytomegalovirus (CMV) immediate early promoter
   2297..2344    +  promoter       EM7 promoter: synthetic bacterial promoter&nbsp
   2376..3167    +  CDS            neo: KKA2_KLEPN - Also known as kan, nptII. Experimental evidence at protein level: Swiss-Prot protein existence level 1. Resistance to kanamycin, neomycin, paromomycin, ribostamycin, butirosin and gentamicin B. From Klebsiella pneumoniae.
   3328..3916    -  rep_origin     ori: high-copy-number ColE1/pMB1/pBR322/pUC origin of replication
   4042..4090    -  polyA_signal   poly(A) signal: synthetic polyadenylation signal
   4129..5151    -  CDS            hph: KHYB_ECOLX - Experimental evidence at protein level: Swiss-Prot protein existence level 1. The aminoglycoside phosphotransferases achieve inactivation of their antibiotic substrates by phosphorylation. Only phosphorylates hygromycin and closely related compounds such as demethyl analogs and destomycin. From Escherichia coli.
   5182..5539    -  promoter       SV40 promoter: SV40 enhancer and early promoter
