[The description below was written by a language model from this plasmid's Addgene catalogue record and pLannotate feature annotations shown in this document.]
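Description:
LgBiT-CHMP4B Fusion Vector is a mammalian expression plasmid built on the pFN217K LgBiT CMV-Hyg Flexi Vector backbone, carrying human CHMP4B fused at its N-terminus to LgBiT, the large subunit of the split NanoLuc (NanoBiT) luciferase. In the 5,594-nt sequenced record, the annotation software labels LgBiT as a NanoLuc fragment lying immediately upstream of, and on the same strand as, the unmutated CHMP4B coding sequence. The catalogue lists CMV as the promoter. The feature table shows a CMV enhancer with a partial CMV promoter facing the kanamycin/neomycin resistance gene, and a minimal CMV promoter fragment on the opposite strand facing the fusion gene. This suggests a shared enhancer region, although the record does not explain the arrangement. An SP6 promoter sits just before the fusion. Downstream are a small multiple cloning site remnant, a partial T7 terminator and an SV40 polyadenylation signal.

The plasmid is propagated in E. coli at high copy through a ColE1/pUC-type origin, with kanamycin selection from the neo (nptII) gene, which is preceded by the bacterial EM7 promoter. For stable selection in mammalian cells, a separate cassette expresses the hygromycin phosphotransferase gene (hph) from the SV40 enhancer/early promoter and ends in a synthetic poly(A) signal.

CHMP4B is an ESCRT-III component involved in membrane fission events, including the budding of enveloped viruses. The record does not state a specific application. LgBiT fusions are generally co-expressed with a partner carrying the complementary small NanoBiT peptide, so that association of the two proteins reconstitutes luciferase activity and reports the interaction in live cells.
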