Addgene plasmid #237054: LgBiT-CHMP4B Fusion Vector
Depositing lab: Promega Corporation.
Backbone
  Vector backbone: pFN217K LgBiT CMV-Hyg Flexi Vector
  Vector type: Mammalian Expression
  Selectable markers: Hygromycin
Growth in bacteria
  Bacterial resistance: Kanamycin, 50 μg/mL
  Growth temperature: 37°C
  Growth strain: DH5alpha
  Copy number: High Copy
Gene/Insert
  Gene/Insert name: CHMP4B
  Species: H. sapiens (human)
  Mutation: None
  Entrez Gene: CHMP4B (a.k.a. C20orf178, CHMP4A, CTPP3, CTRCT31, SNF7, SNF7-2, Shax1, VPS32B, Vps32-2, dJ553F4.4)
  Promoter: CMV
  Tag / fusion protein: LgBiT (N terminal on backbone)
  Cloning method: Other
How to cite: LgBiT-CHMP4B Fusion Vector was a gift from Promega Corporation (Addgene plasmid # 237054 ; http://n2t.net/addgene:237054 ; RRID:Addgene_237054)
